>Addgene plasmid #117808 | pGTag-TagRFP-B-actin | addgene full sequence | sequence record 227741 | Addgene NGS Result
CTTTCCTGCGTTATCCCCTGATTCTGTGGATAACCGTATTACCGCCTTTGAGTGAGCTGATACCGCTCGC
CGCAGCCGAACGACCGAGCGCAGCGAGTCAGTGAGCGAGGAAGCGGATGTGCGCCCAATACGCAAACCGC
CTCTCCCCGCGCGTTGGCCGATTCATTAATGCAGCTGGCACGACAGGTTTCCCGACTGGAAAGCGGGCAG
TGAGCGCAACGCAATTAATACGCGTACCGCTAGCCAGGAAGAGTTTGTAGAAACGCAAAAAGGCCATCCG
TCAGGATGGCCTTCTGCTTAGTTTGATGCCTGGCAGTTTATGGCGGGCGTCCTGCCCGCCACCCTCCGGG
CCGTTGCTTCACAACGTTCAAATCCGCTCCCGGCGGATTTGTCCTACTCAGGAGAGCGTTCACCGACAAA
CAACAGATAAAACGAAAGGCCCAGTCTTCCGACTGAGCCTTTCGTTTTATTTGATGCCTGGCAGTTCCCT
ACTCTCGCGTTAACGCTAGCATGGATGTTTTCCCAGTCACGACGTTGTAAAACGACGGCCAGTCTTAAGC
TCGGGCCCTGCAGCTCTAGAGCTCGAATTCGGGAGGCGTTCGGGCCACAGCGGACACGCAGGTGCGCAAC
GCAATTAATGTGAGTTAGCTCACTCATTAGGCACCCCAGGCTTTACACTTTATGCTTCCGGCTCGTATGT
TGTGTGGAATTGTGAGCGGATAACAATTTCACACAGGAAACAGCTATGACCATGATTACGCCAAGCGCGC
AATTAACCCTCACTAAAGGGAACAAAAGCTGGAGGACCTCGAGGGGGGGCCCGGTACCCAATTCGCCCTA
TAGTGAGTCGTATTACGCGCGCTCACTGGCCGTCGTTTTACAACGTCGTGACTGGGAAAACCCTGGCGTT
ACCCAACTTAATCGCCTTGCAGCACATCCCCCTTTCGCCAGCTGGCGTAATAGCGAAGAGGCCCGCACCG
ATCGCCCTTCCCAACAGTTGCGCAGCCTGAATGGCGAATGGACCTGCCACAGGATCCGGAGCCACGAACT
TCTCTCTGTTAAAGCAAGCAGGAGACGTGGAAGAAAACCCCGGTCCTATGGTGTCTAAGGGCGAGGAACT
GATTAAGGAGAACATGCACATGAAGCTGTACATGGAGGGCACCGTGAACAACCACCACTTCAAGTGCACA
TCCGAGGGCGAAGGCAAGCCCTACGAGGGCACCCAGACCATGAGAATCAAGGTGGTCGAGGGCGGCCCTC
TCCCCTTCGCCTTCGACATCCTGGCTACCAGCTTCATGTACGGCAGCAGAACCTTCATCAACCACACCCA
GGGCATCCCCGACTTCTTTAAGCAGTCCTTCCCTGAGGGCTTCACATGGGAGAGAGTCACCACATACGAA
GACGGGGGCGTGCTGACCGCTACCCAGGACACCAGCCTCCAGGACGGCTGCCTCATCTACAACGTCAAGA
TCAGAGGGGTGAACTTCCCATCCAACGGCCCTGTGATGCAGAAGAAAACACTCGGCTGGGAGGCCAACAC
CGAGATGCTGTACCCCGCTGACGGCGGCCTGGAAGGCAGAAGCGACATGGCCCTGAAGCTCGTGGGCGGG
GGCCACCTGATCTGCAACTTCAAGACCACATACAGATCCAAGAAACCCGCTAAGAACCTCAAGATGCCCG
GCGTCTACTATGTGGACCACAGACTGGAAAGAATCAAGGAGGCCGACAAAGAGACCTACGTCGAGCAGCA
CGAGGTGGCTGTGGCCAGATACTGCGACCTCCCTAGCAAACTGGGGCACAAACTTAATTGAGGCGCGCCA
CGGACTGTTACCACTTCACGCCGACTCAAACTGCGCAGAGAAACTTCAAACGACAACATTGGCATGGCTT
TTGTTATTTTTGGCGCTTGACTCAGGATCTAAAAACTGGAACGGTGAAGGTGACGGCAATGTTTTTTGGC
AAATAAGCATCCCCGAAGTTCTACAATGCATCTGAGGACTCCATGTTTTGTTTTCTTTAGTCATTCCAAA
TGTTTGTTAAATGCATTGTTCCGAAACTTATTTGCCTCTATGAAGGCTGCCCAGTAATTGGGAGCATACT
TAACATTGTAGTATTGTATGTAAATTATGTAACAAAACAATGTCTGGGTTTTTGTACTTTTCAGCCTTAA
AATCTTGGGTTTATTTTTTTTTCTTTGTTCCAAAAAAACGAAGCTTTACCATTCAAGATGTAAAGGTTTC
CATTCCCCCTGGGCATATTGTAAAAGCTGTGTGGAACGTGGCGGTGCCAGACATTTGGTGGGGCCAACCT
GTACACTGACTAATTCAATTCCAATAAAAGTGCACATGTAAGACATCCTACCCCTGTCTCATTTCCTGTC
TTGGCTCTGAGTGGCTTCAATAAAAATGGCTTTTGTGAAGTTGCACCATGTTAATTACATTTCAGCACTT
TCACACCAGGTTTTTGACTAATTTGAATTTATCGAAGTTTGACCTTTTTTTTTTTTTTTCTTCAAGCTAA
TTTGAGGTTATCAAACCATTTCATTGGAGGAAACTTAATGTTTAAAAGCATAAATTCGAAACATGATTCA
TTTATTTAACTGCTTAATGGTGAAACAAACTTCAAGTAATACACCAAGTGTTCCCTCATATGAAGGTAGC
TAACTGCAAACGGCCTTAACTTTCCATCTTAAGTTGAGCTACATAAAGGCTTTAACAGGAAGGAACTGCC
AGTTTAAAAGTCAAACCACCATGACTGATATAAATTCTTGTCCATATAACCTTGCGTTTCACACAATATA
GCTATCTACTGCTAAATAAATTACCATGGCGTTGTCTAGCAAGGAAGTGAAGAGCTATCCGGATATATAT
GTATGTTATCATAACTGTACTGGCTATGTCAGGTGGTAATGACTGTAACGTTACGTTACTCGTTGTAGGC
ACGACATTGAATATGCTCTTCTCCGCTGTGGCCCGAACGCCTCCCGCTAGCGATGGGATCTCGGCCGCGA
TATCCCCTATAGTGAGTCGTATTACATGGTCATAGCTGTTTCCTGGCAGCTCTGGCCCGTGTCTCAAAAT
CTCTGATGTTACATTGCACAAGATAAAAATATATCATCATGAACAATAAAACTGTCTGCTTACATAAACA
GTAATACAAGGGGTGTTATGAGCCATATTCAACGGGAAACGTCGAGGCCGCGATTAAATTCCAACATGGA
TGCTGATTTATATGGGTATAAATGGGCTCGCGATAATGTCGGGCAATCAGGTGCGACAATCTATCGCTTG
TATGGGAAGCCCGATGCGCCAGAGTTGTTTCTGAAACATGGCAAAGGTAGCGTTGCCAATGATGTTACAG
ATGAGATGGTCAGACTAAACTGGCTGACGGAATTTATGCCTCTTCCGACCATCAAGCATTTTATCCGTAC
TCCTGATGATGCATGGTTACTCACCACTGCGATCCCCGGAAAAACAGCATTCCAGGTATTAGAAGAATAT
CCTGATTCAGGTGAAAATATTGTTGATGCGCTGGCAGTGTTCCTGCGCCGGTTGCATTCGATTCCTGTTT
GTAATTGTCCTTTTAACAGCGATCGCGTATTTCGTCTCGCTCAGGCGCAATCACGAATGAATAACGGTTT
GGTTGATGCGAGTGATTTTGATGACGAGCGTAATGGCTGGCCTGTTGAACAAGTCTGGAAAGAAATGCAT
AAACTTTTGCCATTCTCACCGGATTCAGTCGTCACTCATGGTGATTTCTCACTTGATAACCTTATTTTTG
ACGAGGGGAAATTAATAGGTTGTATTGATGTTGGACGAGTCGGAATCGCAGACCGATACCAGGATCTTGC
CATCCTATGGAACTGCCTCGGTGAGTTTTCTCCTTCATTACAGAAACGGCTTTTTCAAAAATATGGTATT
GATAATCCTGATATGAATAAATTGCAGTTTCATTTGATGCTCGATGAGTTTTTCTAATCAGAATTGGTTA
ATTGGTTGTAACACTGGCAGAGCATTACGCTGACTTGACGGGACGGCGCAAGCTCATGACCAAAATCCCT
TAACGTGAGTTACGCGTCGTTCCACTGAGCGTCAGACCCCGTAGAAAAGATCAAAGGATCTTCTTGAGAT
CCTTTTTTTCTGCGCGTAATCTGCTGCTTGCAAACAAAAAAACCACCGCTACCAGCGGTGGTTTGTTTGC
CGGATCAAGAGCTACCAACTCTTTTTCCGAAGGTAACTGGCTTCAGCAGAGCGCAGATACCAAATACTGT
TCTTCTAGTGTAGCCGTAGTTAGGCCACCACTTCAAGAACTCTGTAGCACCGCCTACATACCTCGCTCTG
CTAATCCTGTTACCAGTGGCTGCTGCCAGTGGCGATAAGTCGTGTCTTACCGGGTTGGACTCAAGACGAT
AGTTACCGGATAAGGCGCAGCGGTCGGGCTGAACGGGGGGTTCGTGCACACAGCCCAGCTTGGAGCGAAC
GACCTACACCGAACTGAGATACCTACAGCGTGAGCTATGAGAAAGCGCCACGCTTCCCGAAGGGAGAAAG
GCGGACAGGTATCCGGTAAGCGGCAGGGTCGGAACAGGAGAGCGCACGAGGGAGCTTCCAGGGGGAAACG
CCTGGTATCTTTATAGTCCTGTCGGGTTTCGCCACCTCTGACTTGAGCGTCGATTTTTGTGATGCTCGTC
AGGGGGGCGGAGCCTATGGAAAAACGCCAGCAACGCGGCCTTTTTACGGTTCCTGGCCTTTTGCTGGCCT
TTTGCTCACATGTT
Features (pLannotate 1.2.2; 17 found; start..end, strand, type, name):
    121..213     +  CDS            lacI (fragment): lac repressor; lacI; The lac repressor binds to the lac operator to inhibit transcription in E. coli. This inhibition can be relieved by adding lactose or isopropyl-β-D-thiogalactopyranoside (IPTG).
    268..295     -  terminator     rrnB T2 terminator: transcription terminator T2 from the E. coli rrnB gene
    427..470     +  terminator     rrnB T1 terminator: Escherichia coli rrnB; transcription terminator T1 from the E. coli rrnB gene
    517..553     -  CDS            lacZα (fragment): LacZα fragment of β-galactosidase; lacZ fragment
    636..657     +  protein_bind   CAP binding site: CAP binding activates transcription in the presence of cAMP. E. coli catabolite activator protein
    672..702     +  promoter       lac promoter: promoter for the E. coli lac operon
    710..726     +  protein_bind   lac operator: The lac repressor binds to the lac operator to inhibit transcription in E. coli. This inhibition can be relieved by adding lactose or isopropyl-β-D-thiogalactopyranoside (IPTG). lac repressor encoded by lacI
    771..789     +  promoter       T3 promoter: promoter for bacteriophage T3 RNA polymerase
    805..828     +  misc_feature   MCS (fragment): pBluescript multiple cloning site
    837..855     -  promoter       T7 promoter: promoter for bacteriophage T7 RNA polymerase
    863..1018    +  CDS            lacZα (fragment): LacZα fragment of β-galactosidase; lacZ fragment
   1041..1097    +  CDS            P2A: 2A peptide from porcine teschovirus-1 polyprotein Eukaryotic ribosomes fail to insert a peptide bond between the Gly and Pro residues, yielding separate polypeptides.
   1098..1811    +  CDS            TagRFP: monomeric derivative of red fluorescent protein from Entacmaea quadricolor (Merzlyak et al., 2007) mammalian codon-optimized
   2179..2195    +  misc_feature   CEN/ARS (fragment): S. cerevisiae CEN6 centromere fused to an autonomously replicating sequence
   3016..3034    -  promoter       T7 promoter: promoter for bacteriophage T7 RNA polymerase
   3168..3977    +  CDS            KanR: aminoglycoside phosphotransferase; aph(3')-Ia; confers resistance to kanamycin in bacteria or G418 (Geneticin®) in eukaryotes
   4124..4712    +  rep_origin     ori: high-copy-number ColE1/pMB1/pBR322/pUC origin of replication
