[The description below was written by a language model from this plasmid's Addgene catalogue record and pLannotate feature annotations shown in this document.]
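Description:
pGTag-TagRFP-B-actin is a promoterless knock-in donor plasmid from the pGTag series, built on the pK bacterial backbone and intended for precise CRISPR-directed genomic integration by the GeneWeld method, which relies on short homology arms. It is a high-copy plasmid maintained in E. coli through a ColE1/pUC-type origin and selected with kanamycin via the KanR aminoglycoside phosphotransferase gene. The catalogue lists zebrafish and human as the relevant species, and the depositor notes that it may work in others.

The cargo annotated in the full sequence is a P2A peptide coding sequence fused directly upstream of a mammalian codon-optimized TagRFP, a monomeric red fluorescent protein. No eukaryotic promoter is annotated ahead of this cassette, consistent with a design in which the reporter is integrated in frame into a target gene and expressed from the endogenous locus, with the 2A ribosome-skipping element releasing TagRFP as a separate polypeptide. Upstream of the P2A lies a lac promoter/operator region with lacZα fragments, T3 and T7 promoters and a remnant of a pBluescript polylinker, flanked by rrnB terminators. This arrangement likely serves as a bacterial screening cassette at the site where a user-designed homology arm is cloned, although the record does not say so.

The "B-actin" in the name probably refers to a β-actin-derived 3′ regulatory/polyadenylation region following TagRFP, but the stretch downstream of the reporter is essentially unannotated, so this cannot be confirmed. The short CEN/ARS and lacI hits are small fragments and are unlikely to be functional. Homology arms and guide RNA target sites are not annotated in the feature table. The depositor points to online design tools for them.
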