Addgene plasmid #117808: pGTag-TagRFP-B-actin
Purpose: Donor for precise CRISPR directed genomic integration using the GeneWeld method
Depositing lab: Jeffrey Essner. Publication: Efficient targeted integration directed by short homology in zebrafish and mammalian cells. Wierson WA, Welker JM, Almeida MP, Mann CM, Webster DA, Torrie ME, Weiss TJ, Kambakam S, Vollbrecht MK, Lan M, McKeighan KC, Levey J, Ming Z, Wehmeier A, Mikelson CS, Haltom JA, Kwan KM, Chien CB, Balciunas D, Ekker SC, Clark KJ, Webber BR, Moriarity BS, Solin SL, Carlson DF, Dobbs DL, McGrail M, Essner J. Elife. 2020 May 15;9. pii: 53968. doi: 10.7554/eLife.53968. PubMed 32412410.
Backbone
  Vector backbone: pK
  Backbone manufacturer: Karl J. Clark
  Backbone size w/o insert (bp): 2958
  Vector type: Synthetic Biology
Growth in bacteria
  Bacterial resistance: Kanamycin, 50 μg/mL
  Growth temperature: 30°C
  Growth strain: NEB Stable
  Copy number: High Copy
Gene/Insert
  Gene/Insert name: TagRFP (alt name: RFP)
  Species: H. sapiens (human), D. rerio (zebrafish)
  Insert size (bp): 1816
  Cloning method: Gibson Cloning
  Sequencing primers: 5′ GCATGGATGTTTTCCCAGTC; 3′ atggctcataacaccccttg
Terms and licenses: Academic/Nonprofit Terms; Industry Terms: Not Available to Industry
Depositor comments: Online tools and cloning help available at <www.genesculpt.org/gtaghd/>. May work in additional species beyond those listed. Please visit https://www.biorxiv.org/content/10.1101/431627v2 for bioRxiv preprint.
How to cite: pGTag-TagRFP-B-actin was a gift from Jeffrey Essner (Addgene plasmid # 117808 ; http://n2t.net/addgene:117808 ; RRID:Addgene_117808)
