>Addgene plasmid #117808 | pGTag-TagRFP-B-actin | depositor partial sequence | sequence record 222417 | Backbone
TGAAGAGCTATCCGGATATATATGTATGTTATCATAACTGTACTGGCTATGTCAGGTGGTAATGACTGTA
ACGTTACGTTACTCGTTGTAGGCACGACATTGAATATGCTCTTCTCCGCTGTGGCCCGAACGCCTCCCGC
TAGCGATGGGATCTCGGCCGCGATATCCCCTATAGTGAGTCGTATTACATGGTCATAGCTGTTTCCTGGC
AGCTCTGGCCCGTGTCTCAAAATCTCTGATGTTACATTGCACAAGATAAAAATATATCATCATGAACAAT
AAAACTGTCTGCTTACATAAACAGTAATACAAGGGGTGTTATGAGCCATATTCAACGGGAAACGTCGAGG
CCGCGATTAAATTCCAACATGGATGCTGATTTATATGGGTATAAATGGGCTCGCGATAATGTCGGGCAAT
CAGGTGCGACAATCTATCGCTTGTATGGGAAGCCCGATGCGCCAGAGTTGTTTCTGAAACATGGCAAAGG
TAGCGTTGCCAATGATGTTACAGATGAGATGGTCAGACTAAACTGGCTGACGGAATTTATGCCTCTTCCG
ACCATCAAGCATTTTATCCGTACTCCTGATGATGCATGGTTACTCACCACTGCGATCCCCGGAAAAACAG
CATTCCAGGTATTAGAAGAATATCCTGATTCAGGTGAAAATATTGTTGATGCGCTGGCAGTGTTCCTGCG
CCGGTTGCATTCGATTCCTGTTTGTAATTGTCCTTTTAACAGCGATCGCGTATTTCGTCTCGCTCAGGCG
CAATCACGAATGAATAACGGTTTGGTTGATGCGAGTGATTTTGATGACGAGCGTAATGGCTGGCCTGTTG
AACAAGTCTGGAAAGAAATGCATAAACTTTTGCCATTCTCACCGGATTCAGTCGTCACTCATGGTGATTT
CTCACTTGATAACCTTATTTTTGACGAGGGGAAATTAATAGGTTGTATTGATGTTGGACGAGTCGGAATC
GCAGACCGATACCAGGATCTTGCCATCCTATGGAACTGCCTCGGTGAGTTTTCTCCTTCATTACAGAAAC
GGCTTTTTCAAAAATATGGTATTGATAATCCTGATATGAATAAATTGCAGTTTCATTTGATGCTCGATGA
GTTTTTCTAATCAGAATTGGTTAATTGGTTGTAACACTGGCAGAGCATTACGCTGACTTGACGGGACGGC
GCAAGCTCATGACCAAAATCCCTTAACGTGAGTTACGCGTCGTTCCACTGAGCGTCAGACCCCGTAGAAA
AGATCAAAGGATCTTCTTGAGATCCTTTTTTTCTGCGCGTAATCTGCTGCTTGCAAACAAAAAAACCACC
GCTACCAGCGGTGGTTTGTTTGCCGGATCAAGAGCTACCAACTCTTTTTCCGAAGGTAACTGGCTTCAGC
AGAGCGCAGATACCAAATACTGTCCTTCTAGTGTAGCCGTAGTTAGGCCACCACTTCAAGAACTCTGTAG
CACCGCCTACATACCTCGCTCTGCTAATCCTGTTACCAGTGGCTGCTGCCAGTGGCGATAAGTCGTGTCT
TACCGGGTTGGACTCAAGACGATAGTTACCGGATAAGGCGCAGCGGTCGGGCTGAACGGGGGGTTCGTGC
ACACAGCCCAGCTTGGAGCGAACGACCTACACCGAACTGAGATACCTACAGCGTGAGCATTGAGAAAGCG
CCACGCTTCCCGAAGGGAGAAAGGCGGACAGGTATCCGGTAAGCGGCAGGGTCGGAACAGGAGAGCGCAC
GAGGGAGCTTCCAGGGGGAAACGCCTGGTATCTTTATAGTCCTGTCGGGTTTCGCCACCTCTGACTTGAG
CGTCGATTTTTGTGATGCTCGTCAGGGGGGCGGAGCCTATGGAAAAACGCCAGCAACGCGGCCTTTTTAC
GGTTCCTGGCCTTTTGCTGGCCTTTTGCTCACATGTTCTTTCCTGCGTTATCCCCTGATTCTGTGGATAA
CCGTATTACCGCCTTTGAGTGAGCTGATACCGCTCGCCGCAGCCGAACGACCGAGCGCAGCGAGTCAGTG
AGCGAGGAAGCGGATGTGCGCCCAATACGCAAACCGCCTCTCCCCGCGCGTTGGCCGATTCATTAATGCA
GCTGGCACGACAGGTTTCCCGACTGGAAAGCGGGCAGTGAGCGCAACGCAATTAATACGCGTACCGCTAG
CCAGGAAGAGTTTGTAGAAACGCAAAAAGGCCATCCGTCAGGATGGCCTTCTGCTTAGTTTGATGCCTGG
CAGTTTATGGCGGGCGTCCTGCCCGCCACCCTCCGGGCCGTTGCTTCACAACGTTCAAATCCGCTCCCGG
CGGATTTGTCCTACTCAGGAGAGCGTTCACCGACAAACAACAGATAAAACGAAAGGCCCAGTCTTCCGAC
TGAGCCTTTCGTTTTATTTGATGCCTGGCAGTTCCCTACTCTCGCGTTAACGCTAGCATGGATGTTTTCC
CAGTCACGACGTTGTAAAACGACGGCCAGTCTTAAGCTCGGGCCCTGCAGCTCTAGAGCTCGAATTCGGG
AGGCGTTCGGGCCACAGCGGACACGCAGGTGCGCAACGCAATTAATGTGAGTTAGCTCACTCATTAGGCA
CCCCAGGCTTTACACTTTATGCTTCCGGCTCGTATGTTGTGTGGAATTGTGAGCGGATAACAATTTCACA
CAGGAAACAGCTATGACCATGATTACGCCAAGCGCGCAATTAACCCTCACTAAAGGGAACAAAAGCTGGA
GGACCTCGAGGGGGGGCCCGGTACCCAATTCGCCCTATAGTGAGTCGTATTACGCGCGCTCACTGGCCGT
CGTTTTACAACGTCGTGACTGGGAAAACCCTGGCGTTACCCAACTTAATCGCCTTGCAGCACATCCCCCT
TTCGCCAGCTGGCGTAATAGCGAAGAGGCCCGCACCGATCGCCCTTCCCAACAGTTGCGCAGCCTGAATG
GCGAATGGACCTGCCACA
