>Addgene plasmid #117808 | pGTag-TagRFP-B-actin | depositor partial sequence | sequence record 222418 | Insert
GGATCCGGAGCCACGAACTTCTCTCTGTTAAAGCAAGCAGGAGACGTGGAAGAAAACCCCGGTCCTATGG
TGTCTAAGGGCGAGGAACTGATTAAGGAGAACATGCACATGAAGCTGTACATGGAGGGCACCGTGAACAA
CCACCACTTCAAGTGCACATCCGAGGGCGAAGGCAAGCCCTACGAGGGCACCCAGACCATGAGAATCAAG
GTGGTCGAGGGCGGCCCTCTCCCCTTCGCCTTCGACATCCTGGCTACCAGCTTCATGTACGGCAGCAGAA
CCTTCATCAACCACACCCAGGGCATCCCCGACTTCTTTAAGCAGTCCTTCCCTGAGGGCTTCACATGGGA
GAGAGTCACCACATACGAAGACGGGGGCGTGCTGACCGCTACCCAGGACACCAGCCTCCAGGACGGCTGC
CTCATCTACAACGTCAAGATCAGAGGGGTGAACTTCCCATCCAACGGCCCTGTGATGCAGAAGAAAACAC
TCGGCTGGGAGGCCAACACCGAGATGCTGTACCCCGCTGACGGCGGCCTGGAAGGCAGAAGCGACATGGC
CCTGAAGCTCGTGGGCGGGGGCCACCTGATCTGCAACTTCAAGACCACATACAGATCCAAGAAACCCGCT
AAGAACCTCAAGATGCCCGGCGTCTACTATGTGGACCACAGACTGGAAAGAATCAAGGAGGCCGACAAAG
AGACCTACGTCGAGCAGCACGAGGTGGCTGTGGCCAGATACTGCGACCTCCCTAGCAAACTGGGGCACAA
ACTTAATTGAGGCGCGCCACGGACTGTTACCACTTCACGCCGACTCAAACTGCGCAGAGAAACTTCAAAC
GACAACATTGGCATGGCTTTTGTTATTTTTGGCGCTTGACTCAGGATCTAAAAACTGGAACGGTGAAGGT
GACGGCAATGTTTTTTGGCAAATAAGCATCCCCGAAGTTCTACAATGCATCTGAGGACTCCATGTTTTGT
TTTCTTTAGTCATTCCAAATGTTTGTTAAATGCATTGTTCCGAAACTTATTTGCCTCTATGAAGGCTGCC
CAGTAATTGGGAGCATACTTAACATTGTAGTATTGTATGTAAATTATGTAACAAAACAATGTCTGGGTTT
TTGTACTTTTCAGCCTTAAAATCTTGGGTTTATTTTTTTTTCTTTGTTCCAAAAAAACGAAGCTTTACCA
TTCAAGATGTAAAGGTTTCCATTCCCCCTGGGCATATTGTAAAAGCTGTGTGGAACGTGGCGGTGCCAGA
CATTTGGTGGGGCCAACCTGTACACTGACTAATTCAATTCCAATAAAAGTGCACATGTAAGACATCCTAC
CCCTGTCTCATTTCCTGTCTTGGCTCTGAGTGGCTTCAATAAAAATGGCTTTTGTGAAGTTGCACCATGT
TAATTACATTTCAGCACTTTCACACCAGGTTTTTGACTAATTTGAATTTATCGAAGTTTGACCTTTTTTT
TTTTTTTTCTTCAAGCTAATTTGAGGTTATCAAACCATTTCATTGGAGGAAACTTAATGTTTAAAAGCAT
AAATTCGAAACATGATTCATTTATTTAACTGCTTAATGGTGAAACAAACTTCAAGTAATACACCAAGTGT
TCCCTCATATGAAGGTAGCTAACTGCAAACGGCCTTAACTTTCCATCTTAAGTTGAGCTACATAAAGGCT
TTAACAGGAAGGAACTGCCAGTTTAAAAGTCAAACCACCATGACTGATATAAATTCTTGTCCATATAACC
TTGCGTTTCACACAATATAGCTATCTACTGCTAAATAAATTACCATGGCGTTGTCTAGCAAGGAAG
